Addgene plasmid #155089: LCV2_AAVS1_sgRNA_3
Purpose: lentiviral plasmid expressing Cas9 and gRNA targeting AAVS1 safe harbor locus
Depositing lab: Jason Moffat. Depositing organization: University of Toronto. Publication: Systematic mapping of genetic interactions for de novo fatty acid synthesis identifies C12orf49 as a regulator of lipid metabolism. Aregger M, Lawson KA, Billmann M, Costanzo M, Tong AHY, Chan K, Rahman M, Brown KR, Ross C, Usaj M, Nedyalkova L, Sizova O, Habsid A, Pawling J, Lin ZY, Abdouni H, Wong CJ, Weiss A, Mero P, Dennis JW, Gingras AC, Myers CL, Andrews BJ, Boone C, Moffat J. Nat Metab. 2020 Jun;2(6):499-513. doi: 10.1038/s42255-020-0211-z. Epub 2020 Jun 1. PubMed 32694731.
Backbone
  Vector backbone: lentiCRISPRv2 (LCV2) (Addgene plasmid #52961)
  Backbone size w/o insert (bp): 13970
  Vector type: Mammalian Expression, Lentiviral, CRISPR
  Selectable markers: Puromycin
Growth in bacteria
  Bacterial resistance: Ampicillin, 100 μg/mL
  Growth temperature: 30°C
  Growth strain: NEB Stable
  Copy number: High Copy
Gene/Insert
  Gene/Insert name: AAVS1_sgRNA_3
  gRNA/shRNA sequence: TGTTAGGCAGATTCCTTATC
  Species: H. sapiens (human)
  Insert size (bp): 20
  Promoter: U6 promoter
  Cloning method: Restriction Enzyme; 5′ cloning site BsmBI/Esp3I (destroyed during cloning); 3′ cloning site BsmBI/Esp3I (destroyed during cloning)
  Sequencing primers: 5′ ACTATCATATGCTTACCGTAAC
Terms and licenses: Academic/Nonprofit Terms; Industry Terms: Not Available to Industry
How to cite: LCV2_AAVS1_sgRNA_3 was a gift from Jason Moffat (Addgene plasmid # 155089 ; http://n2t.net/addgene:155089 ; RRID:Addgene_155089)
