[The description below was written by a language model from this plasmid's Addgene catalogue record and pLannotate feature annotations shown in this document.]
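Description:
LCV2_AAVS1_sgRNA_3 is an all-in-one lentiviral CRISPR plasmid built on the lentiCRISPRv2 backbone, carrying both Streptococcus pyogenes Cas9 and a single guide RNA directed at the human AAVS1 safe harbor locus. It is propagated in E. coli through a high-copy ColE1/pUC-type origin with ampicillin selection (AmpR under its bla promoter); an f1 origin is also present. The 20-nt guide was inserted at BsmBI/Esp3I sites that were destroyed during cloning, placing it between the human U6 RNA polymerase III promoter and the Cas9 gRNA scaffold. The sequenced record is 13,013 nt, shorter than the listed backbone size of 13,970 bp, which would be consistent with loss of a filler fragment when the guide was cloned in, although the record does not say this.

The transfer cassette is that of a self-inactivating HIV-1-based vector: a CMV enhancer/promoter fused to a truncated 5' LTR drives genomic RNA production in packaging cells, followed by the Ψ packaging signal with a gag fragment, the RRE for Rev-dependent nuclear export, and the cPPT/CTS. Downstream of the U6-sgRNA unit, an EF-1α core promoter drives Cas9, followed by a puromycin N-acetyltransferase coding region for selecting transduced mammalian cells; the linkage between the two is not annotated in the feature table. A WPRE enhances transcript expression ahead of the ΔU3 3' LTR and a bGH polyadenylation signal. Outside the LTRs, the backbone retains an SV40/EM7-driven bleomycin/Zeocin resistance cassette.

Because AAVS1 is regarded as a safe harbor site, a guide like this is typically used as a cutting control that induces a double-strand break without disrupting a gene of interest. The associated work concerns genetic interaction screening, though the record does not spell out this plasmid's specific role.
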