Features (pLannotate 1.2.2; 33 found; start..end, strand, type, name):
     31..83      -  misc_feature   bom (fragment): basis of mobility region from pBR322
    238..617     +  enhancer       CMV enhancer: human cytomegalovirus immediate early enhancer
    618..817     +  promoter       CMV promoter: human cytomegalovirus (CMV) immediate early promoter
    835..1015    +  LTR            5' LTR (truncated): truncated 5' long terminal repeat (LTR) from HIV-1
   1062..1187    +  misc_feature   HIV-1 Ψ: packaging signal of human immunodeficiency virus type 1
   1171..1534    +  CDS            HIV-1 gag (fragment): gag protein from human immunodeficiency virus 1; gag
   1680..1913    +  misc_feature   RRE: The Rev response element (RRE) of HIV-1 allows for Rev-dependent mRNA export from the nucleus to the cytoplasm.
   2290..2390    +  CDS            Rev (fragment): human immunodeficiency virus 1 (HIV-1) Rev protein; rev; enhances nuclear export of unspliced and incompletely spliced viral mRNAs
   2440..2557    +  misc_feature   cPPT/CTS: central polypurine tract and central termination sequence of HIV-1
   2608..2848    +  promoter       U6 promoter: RNA polymerase III promoter for human U6 snRNA
   2878..2953    +  misc_RNA       gRNA scaffold: guide RNA scaffold for the Streptococcus pyogenes CRISPR/Cas9 system
   2971..2989    +  CDS            small t antigen (fragment): SV40 (simian virus 40) small t antigen
   3015..3226    +  promoter       EF-1α core promoter: core promoter for human elongation factor EF-1α
   3251..7354    +  CDS            Cas9: Cas9 (Csn1) endonuclease from the Streptococcus pyogenes Type II CRISPR/Cas system generates RNA-guided double strand breaks in DNA
   7492..8089    +  CDS            PuroR (fragment): puromycin N-acetyltransferase; pac from Streptomyces; confers resistance to puromycin
   8105..8693    +  misc_feature   WPRE: woodchuck hepatitis virus posttranscriptional regulatory element
   8744..8763    +  misc_feature   cPPT/CTS (fragment): central polypurine tract and central termination sequence of HIV-1
   8765..8998    +  LTR            3' LTR (ΔU3): self-inactivating 3' long terminal repeat (LTR) from HIV-1
   9030..9254    +  polyA_signal   bGH poly(A) signal: bovine growth hormone polyadenylation signal
   9258..9279    +  promoter       SV40 promoter (fragment): SV40 enhancer and early promoter
   9300..9728    +  rep_origin     f1 ori (sequence partly withheld): f1 bacteriophage origin of replication; arrow indicates direction of (+) strand synthesis
   9742..10071   +  promoter       SV40 promoter: SV40 enhancer and early promoter
  10119..10166   +  promoter       EM7 promoter: synthetic bacterial promoter&nbsp
  10185..10559   +  CDS            BleoR: antibiotic-binding protein; Sh ble from Streptoalloteichus hindustanus; confers resistance to bleomycin, phleomycin, and Zeocin™
  10569..10694   +  CDS            ble (fragment): BLE_KLEPN - Experimental evidence at protein level: Swiss-Prot protein existence level 1. Binding protein with a strong affinity to the bleomycin family of antibiotics. Binds to CL990; an antimitotic-antibiotic compound. From Klebsiella pneumoniae.
  10689..10810   +  polyA_signal   SV40 poly(A) signal: SV40 polyadenylation signal
  10881..10903   -  protein_bind   lac operator (fragment): The lac repressor binds to the lac operator to inhibit transcription in E. coli. This inhibition can be relieved by adding lactose or isopropyl-β-D-thiogalactopyranoside (IPTG). lac repressor encoded by lacI
  10907..10937   -  promoter       lac promoter: promoter for the E. coli lac operon
  10952..10973   -  protein_bind   CAP binding site: CAP binding activates transcription in the presence of cAMP. E. coli catabolite activator protein
  10986..11078   -  CDS            lacI (fragment): lac repressor; lacI; The lac repressor binds to the lac operator to inhibit transcription in E. coli. This inhibition can be relieved by adding lactose or isopropyl-β-D-thiogalactopyranoside (IPTG).
  11261..11849   -  rep_origin     ori: high-copy-number ColE1/pMB1/pBR322/pUC origin of replication
  12020..12880   -  CDS            AmpR: β-lactamase; bla; confers resistance to ampicillin, carbenicillin, and related antibiotics
  12881..12985   -  promoter       AmpR promoter: bla
>Addgene plasmid #155089 | LCV2_AAVS1_sgRNA_3 | addgene full sequence | sequence record 308051 | Addgene NGS Result
GTCGACGGATCGGGAGATCTCCCGATCCCCTATGGTGCACTCTCAGTACAATCTGCTCTGATGCCGCATA
GTTAAGCCAGTATCTGCTCCCTGCTTGTGTGTTGGAGGTCGCTGAGTAGTGCGCGAGCAAAATTTAAGCT
ACAACAAGGCAAGGCTTGACCGACAATTGCATGAAGAATCTGCTTAGGGTTAGGCGTTTTGCGCTGCTTC
GCGATGTACGGGCCAGATATACGCGTTGACATTGATTATTGACTAGTTATTAATAGTAATCAATTACGGG
GTCATTAGTTCATAGCCCATATATGGAGTTCCGCGTTACATAACTTACGGTAAATGGCCCGCCTGGCTGA
CCGCCCAACGACCCCCGCCCATTGACGTCAATAATGACGTATGTTCCCATAGTAACGCCAATAGGGACTT
TCCATTGACGTCAATGGGTGGAGTATTTACGGTAAACTGCCCACTTGGCAGTACATCAAGTGTATCATAT
GCCAAGTACGCCCCCTATTGACGTCAATGACGGTAAATGGCCCGCCTGGCATTATGCCCAGTACATGACC
TTATGGGACTTTCCTACTTGGCAGTACATCTACGTATTAGTCATCGCTATTACCATGGTGATGCGGTTTT
GGCAGTACATCAATGGGCGTGGATAGCGGTTTGACTCACGGGGATTTCCAAGTCTCCACCCCATTGACGT
CAATGGGAGTTTGTTTTGGCACCAAAATCAACGGGACTTTCCAAAATGTCGTAACAACTCCGCCCCATTG
ACGCAAATGGGCGGTAGGCGTGTACGGTGGGAGGTCTATATAAGCAGCGCGTTTTGCCTGTACTGGGTCT
CTCTGGTTAGACCAGATCTGAGCCTGGGAGCTCTCTGGCTAACTAGGGAACCCACTGCTTAAGCCTCAAT
AAAGCTTGCCTTGAGTGCTTCAAGTAGTGTGTGCCCGTCTGTTGTGTGACTCTGGTAACTAGAGATCCCT
CAGACCCTTTTAGTCAGTGTGGAAAATCTCTAGCAGTGGCGCCCGAACAGGGACTTGAAAGCGAAAGGGA
AACCAGAGGAGCTCTCTCGACGCAGGACTCGGCTTGCTGAAGCGCGCACGGCAAGAGGCGAGGGGCGGCG
ACTGGTGAGTACGCCAAAAATTTTGACTAGCGGAGGCTAGAAGGAGAGAGATGGGTGCGAGAGCGTCAGT
ATTAAGCGGGGGAGAATTAGATCGCGATGGGAAAAAATTCGGTTAAGGCCAGGGGGAAAGAAAAAATATA
AATTAAAACATATAGTATGGGCAAGCAGGGAGCTAGAACGATTCGCAGTTAATCCTGGCCTGTTAGAAAC
ATCAGAAGGCTGTAGACAAATACTGGGACAGCTACAACCATCCCTTCAGACAGGATCAGAAGAACTTAGA
TCATTATATAATACAGTAGCAACCCTCTATTGTGTGCATCAAAGGATAGAGATAAAAGACACCAAGGAAG
CTTTAGACAAGATAGAGGAAGAGCAAAACAAAAGTAAGACCACCGCACAGCAAGCGGCCGCTGATCTTCA
GACCTGGAGGAGGAGATATGAGGGACAATTGGAGAAGTGAATTATATAAATATAAAGTAGTAAAAATTGA
ACCATTAGGAGTAGCACCCACCAAGGCAAAGAGAAGAGTGGTGCAGAGAGAAAAAAGAGCAGTGGGAATA
GGAGCTTTGTTCCTTGGGTTCTTGGGAGCAGCAGGAAGCACTATGGGCGCAGCGTCAATGACGCTGACGG
TACAGGCCAGACAATTATTGTCTGGTATAGTGCAGCAGCAGAACAATTTGCTGAGGGCTATTGAGGCGCA
ACAGCATCTGTTGCAACTCACAGTCTGGGGCATCAAGCAGCTCCAGGCAAGAATCCTGGCTGTGGAAAGA
TACCTAAAGGATCAACAGCTCCTGGGGATTTGGGGTTGCTCTGGAAAACTCATTTGCACCACTGCTGTGC
CTTGGAATGCTAGTTGGAGTAATAAATCTCTGGAACAGATTTGGAATCACACGACCTGGATGGAGTGGGA
CAGAGAAATTAACAATTACACAAGCTTAATACACTCCTTAATTGAAGAATCGCAAAACCAGCAAGAAAAG
AATGAACAAGAATTATTGGAATTAGATAAATGGGCAAGTTTGTGGAATTGGTTTAACATAACAAATTGGC
TGTGGTATATAAAATTATTCATAATGATAGTAGGAGGCTTGGTAGGTTTAAGAATAGTTTTTGCTGTACT
TTCTATAGTGAATAGAGTTAGGCAGGGATATTCACCATTATCGTTTCAGACCCACCTCCCAACCCCGAGG
GGACCCGACAGGCCCGAAGGAATAGAAGAAGAAGGTGGAGAGAGAGACAGAGACAGATCCATTCGATTAG
TGAACGGATCGGCACTGCGTGCGCCAATTCTGCAGACAAATGGCAGTATTCATCCACAATTTTAAAAGAA
AAGGGGGGATTGGGGGGTACAGTGCAGGGGAAAGAATAGTAGACATAATAGCAACAGACATACAAACTAA
AGAATTACAAAAACAAATTACAAAAATTCAAAATTTTCGGGTTTATTACAGGGACAGCAGAGATCCAGTT
TGGTTAATTAAGGTACCGAGGGCCTATTTCCCATGATTCCTTCATATTTGCATATACGATACAAGGCTGT
TAGAGAGATAATTAGAATTAATTTGACTGTAAACACAAAGATATTAGTACAAAATACGTGACGTAGAAAG
TAATAATTTCTTGGGTAGTTTGCAGTTTTAAAATTATGTTTTAAAATGGACTATCATATGCTTACCGTAA
CTTGAAAGTATTTCGATTTCTTGGCTTTATATATCTTGTGGAAAGGACGAAACACCGTGTTAGGCAGATT
CCTTATCGTTTTAGAGCTAGAAATAGCAAGTTAAAATAAGGCTAGTCCGTTATCAACTTGAAAAAGTGGC
ACCGAGTCGGTGCTTTTTTGAATTCGCTAGCTAGGTCTTGAAAGGAGTGGGAATTGGCTCCGGTGCCCGT
CAGTGGGCAGAGCGCACATCGCCCACAGTCCCCGAGAAGTTGGGGGGAGGGGTCGGCAATTGATCCGGTG
CCTAGAGAAGGTGGCGCGGGGTAAACTGGGAAAGTGATGTCGTGTACTGGCTCCGCCTTTTTCCCGAGGG
TGGGGGAGAACCGTATATAAGTGCAGTAGTCGCCGTGAACGTTCTTTTTCGCAACGGGTTTGCCGCCAGA
ACACAGGACCGGTTCTAGAGCGCTGCCACCATGGACAAGAAGTACAGCATCGGCCTGGACATCGGCACCA
ACTCTGTGGGCTGGGCCGTGATCACCGACGAGTACAAGGTGCCCAGCAAGAAATTCAAGGTGCTGGGCAA
CACCGACCGGCACAGCATCAAGAAGAACCTGATCGGAGCCCTGCTGTTCGACAGCGGCGAAACAGCCGAG
GCCACCCGGCTGAAGAGAACCGCCAGAAGAAGATACACCAGACGGAAGAACCGGATCTGCTATCTGCAAG
AGATCTTCAGCAACGAGATGGCCAAGGTGGACGACAGCTTCTTCCACAGACTGGAAGAGTCCTTCCTGGT
GGAAGAGGATAAGAAGCACGAGCGGCACCCCATCTTCGGCAACATCGTGGACGAGGTGGCCTACCACGAG
AAGTACCCCACCATCTACCACCTGAGAAAGAAACTGGTGGACAGCACCGACAAGGCCGACCTGCGGCTGA
TCTATCTGGCCCTGGCCCACATGATCAAGTTCCGGGGCCACTTCCTGATCGAGGGCGACCTGAACCCCGA
CAACAGCGACGTGGACAAGCTGTTCATCCAGCTGGTGCAGACCTACAACCAGCTGTTCGAGGAAAACCCC
ATCAACGCCAGCGGCGTGGACGCCAAGGCCATCCTGTCTGCCAGACTGAGCAAGAGCAGACGGCTGGAAA
ATCTGATCGCCCAGCTGCCCGGCGAGAAGAAGAATGGCCTGTTCGGAAACCTGATTGCCCTGAGCCTGGG
CCTGACCCCCAACTTCAAGAGCAACTTCGACCTGGCCGAGGATGCCAAACTGCAGCTGAGCAAGGACACC
TACGACGACGACCTGGACAACCTGCTGGCCCAGATCGGCGACCAGTACGCCGACCTGTTTCTGGCCGCCA
AGAACCTGTCCGACGCCATCCTGCTGAGCGACATCCTGAGAGTGAACACCGAGATCACCAAGGCCCCCCT
GAGCGCCTCTATGATCAAGAGATACGACGAGCACCACCAGGACCTGACCCTGCTGAAAGCTCTCGTGCGG
CAGCAGCTGCCTGAGAAGTACAAAGAGATTTTCTTCGACCAGAGCAAGAACGGCTACGCCGGCTACATTG
ACGGCGGAGCCAGCCAGGAAGAGTTCTACAAGTTCATCAAGCCCATCCTGGAAAAGATGGACGGCACCGA
GGAACTGCTCGTGAAGCTGAACAGAGAGGACCTGCTGCGGAAGCAGCGGACCTTCGACAACGGCAGCATC
CCCCACCAGATCCACCTGGGAGAGCTGCACGCCATTCTGCGGCGGCAGGAAGATTTTTACCCATTCCTGA
AGGACAACCGGGAAAAGATCGAGAAGATCCTGACCTTCCGCATCCCCTACTACGTGGGCCCTCTGGCCAG
GGGAAACAGCAGATTCGCCTGGATGACCAGAAAGAGCGAGGAAACCATCACCCCCTGGAACTTCGAGGAA
GTGGTGGACAAGGGCGCTTCCGCCCAGAGCTTCATCGAGCGGATGACCAACTTCGATAAGAACCTGCCCA
ACGAGAAGGTGCTGCCCAAGCACAGCCTGCTGTACGAGTACTTCACCGTGTATAACGAGCTGACCAAAGT
GAAATACGTGACCGAGGGAATGAGAAAGCCCGCCTTCCTGAGCGGCGAGCAGAAAAAGGCCATCGTGGAC
CTGCTGTTCAAGACCAACCGGAAAGTGACCGTGAAGCAGCTGAAAGAGGACTACTTCAAGAAAATCGAGT
GCTTCGACTCCGTGGAAATCTCCGGCGTGGAAGATCGGTTCAACGCCTCCCTGGGCACATACCACGATCT
GCTGAAAATTATCAAGGACAAGGACTTCCTGGACAATGAGGAAAACGAGGACATTCTGGAAGATATCGTG
CTGACCCTGACACTGTTTGAGGACAGAGAGATGATCGAGGAACGGCTGAAAACCTATGCCCACCTGTTCG
ACGACAAAGTGATGAAGCAGCTGAAGCGGCGGAGATACACCGGCTGGGGCAGGCTGAGCCGGAAGCTGAT
CAACGGCATCCGGGACAAGCAGTCCGGCAAGACAATCCTGGATTTCCTGAAGTCCGACGGCTTCGCCAAC
AGAAACTTCATGCAGCTGATCCACGACGACAGCCTGACCTTTAAAGAGGACATCCAGAAAGCCCAGGTGT
CCGGCCAGGGCGATAGCCTGCACGAGCACATTGCCAATCTGGCCGGCAGCCCCGCCATTAAGAAGGGCAT
CCTGCAGACAGTGAAGGTGGTGGACGAGCTCGTGAAAGTGATGGGCCGGCACAAGCCCGAGAACATCGTG
ATCGAAATGGCCAGAGAGAACCAGACCACCCAGAAGGGACAGAAGAACAGCCGCGAGAGAATGAAGCGGA
TCGAAGAGGGCATCAAAGAGCTGGGCAGCCAGATCCTGAAAGAACACCCCGTGGAAAACACCCAGCTGCA
GAACGAGAAGCTGTACCTGTACTACCTGCAGAATGGGCGGGATATGTACGTGGACCAGGAACTGGACATC
AACCGGCTGTCCGACTACGATGTGGACCATATCGTGCCTCAGAGCTTTCTGAAGGACGACTCCATCGACA
ACAAGGTGCTGACCAGAAGCGACAAGAACCGGGGCAAGAGCGACAACGTGCCCTCCGAAGAGGTCGTGAA
GAAGATGAAGAACTACTGGCGGCAGCTGCTGAACGCCAAGCTGATTACCCAGAGAAAGTTCGACAATCTG
ACCAAGGCCGAGAGAGGCGGCCTGAGCGAACTGGATAAGGCCGGCTTCATCAAGAGACAGCTGGTGGAAA
CCCGGCAGATCACAAAGCACGTGGCACAGATCCTGGACTCCCGGATGAACACTAAGTACGACGAGAATGA
CAAGCTGATCCGGGAAGTGAAAGTGATCACCCTGAAGTCCAAGCTGGTGTCCGATTTCCGGAAGGATTTC
CAGTTTTACAAAGTGCGCGAGATCAACAACTACCACCACGCCCACGACGCCTACCTGAACGCCGTCGTGG
GAACCGCCCTGATCAAAAAGTACCCTAAGCTGGAAAGCGAGTTCGTGTACGGCGACTACAAGGTGTACGA
CGTGCGGAAGATGATCGCCAAGAGCGAGCAGGAAATCGGCAAGGCTACCGCCAAGTACTTCTTCTACAGC
AACATCATGAACTTTTTCAAGACCGAGATTACCCTGGCCAACGGCGAGATCCGGAAGCGGCCTCTGATCG
AGACAAACGGCGAAACCGGGGAGATCGTGTGGGATAAGGGCCGGGATTTTGCCACCGTGCGGAAAGTGCT
GAGCATGCCCCAAGTGAATATCGTGAAAAAGACCGAGGTGCAGACAGGCGGCTTCAGCAAAGAGTCTATC
CTGCCCAAGAGGAACAGCGATAAGCTGATCGCCAGAAAGAAGGACTGGGACCCTAAGAAGTACGGCGGCT
TCGACAGCCCCACCGTGGCCTATTCTGTGCTGGTGGTGGCCAAAGTGGAAAAGGGCAAGTCCAAGAAACT
GAAGAGTGTGAAAGAGCTGCTGGGGATCACCATCATGGAAAGAAGCAGCTTCGAGAAGAATCCCATCGAC
TTTCTGGAAGCCAAGGGCTACAAAGAAGTGAAAAAGGACCTGATCATCAAGCTGCCTAAGTACTCCCTGT
TCGAGCTGGAAAACGGCCGGAAGAGAATGCTGGCCTCTGCCGGCGAACTGCAGAAGGGAAACGAACTGGC
CCTGCCCTCCAAATATGTGAACTTCCTGTACCTGGCCAGCCACTATGAGAAGCTGAAGGGCTCCCCCGAG
GATAATGAGCAGAAACAGCTGTTTGTGGAACAGCACAAGCACTACCTGGACGAGATCATCGAGCAGATCA
GCGAGTTCTCCAAGAGAGTGATCCTGGCCGACGCTAATCTGGACAAAGTGCTGTCCGCCTACAACAAGCA
CCGGGATAAGCCCATCAGAGAGCAGGCCGAGAATATCATCCACCTGTTTACCCTGACCAATCTGGGAGCC
CCTGCCGCCTTCAAGTACTTTGACACCACCATCGACCGGAAGAGGTACACCAGCACCAAAGAGGTGCTGG
ACGCCACCCTGATCCACCAGAGCATCACCGGCCTGTACGAGACACGGATCGACCTGTCTCAGCTGGGAGG
CGACAAGCGACCTGCCGCCACAAAGAAGGCTGGACAGGCTAAGAAGAAGAAAGATTACAAAGACGATGAC
GATAAGGGATCCGGCGCAACAAACTTCTCTCTGCTGAAACAAGCCGGAGATGTCGAAGAGAATCCTGGAC
CGACCGAGTACAAGCCCACGGTGCGCCTCGCCACCCGCGACGACGTCCCCAGGGCCGTACGCACCCTCGC
CGCCGCGTTCGCCGACTACCCCGCCACGCGCCACACCGTCGATCCGGACCGCCACATCGAGCGGGTCACC
GAGCTGCAAGAACTCTTCCTCACGCGCGTCGGGCTCGACATCGGCAAGGTGTGGGTCGCGGACGACGGCG
CCGCGGTGGCGGTCTGGACCACGCCGGAGAGCGTCGAAGCGGGGGCGGTGTTCGCCGAGATCGGCCCGCG
CATGGCCGAGTTGAGCGGTTCCCGGCTGGCCGCGCAGCAACAGATGGAAGGCCTCCTGGCGCCGCACCGG
CCCAAGGAGCCCGCGTGGTTCCTGGCCACCGTCGGAGTCTCGCCCGACCACCAGGGCAAGGGTCTGGGCA
GCGCCGTCGTGCTCCCCGGAGTGGAGGCGGCCGAGCGCGCCGGGGTGCCCGCCTTCCTGGAGACCTCCGC
GCCCCGCAACCTCCCCTTCTACGAGCGGCTCGGCTTCACCGTCACCGCCGACGTCGAGGTGCCCGAAGGA
CCGCGCACCTGGTGCATGACCCGCAAGCCCGGTGCCTGAACGCGTTAAGTCGACAATCAACCTCTGGATT
ACAAAATTTGTGAAAGATTGACTGGTATTCTTAACTATGTTGCTCCTTTTACGCTATGTGGATACGCTGC
TTTAATGCCTTTGTATCATGCTATTGCTTCCCGTATGGCTTTCATTTTCTCCTCCTTGTATAAATCCTGG
TTGCTGTCTCTTTATGAGGAGTTGTGGCCCGTTGTCAGGCAACGTGGCGTGGTGTGCACTGTGTTTGCTG
ACGCAACCCCCACTGGTTGGGGCATTGCCACCACCTGTCAGCTCCTTTCCGGGACTTTCGCTTTCCCCCT
CCCTATTGCCACGGCGGAACTCATCGCCGCCTGCCTTGCCCGCTGCTGGACAGGGGCTCGGCTGTTGGGC
ACTGACAATTCCGTGGTGTTGTCGGGGAAATCATCGTCCTTTCCTTGGCTGCTCGCCTGTGTTGCCACCT
GGATTCTGCGCGGGACGTCCTTCTGCTACGTCCCTTCGGCCCTCAATCCAGCGGACCTTCCTTCCCGCGG
CCTGCTGCCGGCTCTGCGGCCTCTTCCGCGTCTTCGCCTTCGCCCTCAGACGAGTCGGATCTCCCTTTGG
GCCGCCTCCCCGCGTCGACTTTAAGACCAATGACTTACAAGGCAGCTGTAGATCTTAGCCACTTTTTAAA
AGAAAAGGGGGGACTGGAAGGGCTAATTCACTCCCAACGAAGACAAGATCTGCTTTTTGCTTGTACTGGG
TCTCTCTGGTTAGACCAGATCTGAGCCTGGGAGCTCTCTGGCTAACTAGGGAACCCACTGCTTAAGCCTC
AATAAAGCTTGCCTTGAGTGCTTCAAGTAGTGTGTGCCCGTCTGTTGTGTGACTCTGGTAACTAGAGATC
CCTCAGACCCTTTTAGTCAGTGTGGAAAATCTCTAGCAGGGCCCGTTTAAACCCGCTGATCAGCCTCGAC
TGTGCCTTCTAGTTGCCAGCCATCTGTTGTTTGCCCCTCCCCCGTGCCTTCCTTGACCCTGGAAGGTGCC
ACTCCCACTGTCCTTTCCTAATAAAATGAGGAAATTGCATCGCATTGTCTGAGTAGGTGTCATTCTATTC
TGGGGGGTGGGGTGGGGCAGGACAGCAAGGGGGAGGATTGGGAAGACAATAGCAGGCATGCTGGGGATGC
GGTGGGCTCTATGGCTTCTGAGGCGGAAAGAACCAGCTGGGGCTCTAGGGGGTATCCCC
[124 nt withheld, positions 9300-9423]
C
[91 nt withheld, positions 9425-9515]
A
[49 nt withheld, positions 9517-9565]
CCTTTGACGTTGGAGTCCACGTTCTTT
[37 nt withheld, positions 9593-9629]
ACCCTATCTCGGTCTATTCTTTTGATTTATAAGGGATTTTGCCGATTTCGGCCTATTGGTTAAAAAATGA
GCTGATTTAACAAAAATTTAACGCGAATTAATTCTGTGGAATGTGTGTCAGTTAGGGTGTGGAAAGTCCC
CAGGCTCCCCAGCAGGCAGAAGTATGCAAAGCATGCATCTCAATTAGTCAGCAACCAGGTGTGGAAAGTC
CCCAGGCTCCCCAGCAGGCAGAAGTATGCAAAGCATGCATCTCAATTAGTCAGCAACCATAGTCCCGCCC
CTAACTCCGCCCATCCCGCCCCTAACTCCGCCCAGTTCCGCCCATTCTCCGCCCCATGGCTGACTAATTT
TTTTTATTTATGCAGAGGCCGAGGCCGCCTCTGCCTCTGAGCTATTCCAGAAGTAGTGAGGAGGCTTTTT
TGGAGGCCTAGGCTTTTGCAAAAAGCTCCCGGGAGCTTGTATATCCATTTTCGGATCTGATCAGCACGTG
TTGACAATTAATCATCGGCATAGTATATCGGCATAGTATAATACGACAAGGTGAGGAACTAAACCATGGC
CAAGTTGACCAGTGCCGTTCCGGTGCTCACCGCGCGCGACGTCGCCGGAGCGGTCGAGTTCTGGACCGAC
CGGCTCGGGTTCTCCCGGGACTTCGTGGAGGACGACTTCGCCGGTGTGGTCCGGGACGACGTGACCCTGT
TCATCAGCGCGGTCCAGGACCAGGTGGTGCCGGACAACACCCTGGCCTGGGTGTGGGTGCGCGGCCTGGA
CGAGCTGTACGCCGAGTGGTCGGAGGTCGTGTCCACGAACTTCCGGGACGCCTCCGGGCCGGCCATGACC
GAGATCGGCGAGCAGCCGTGGGGGCGGGAGTTCGCCCTGCGCGACCCGGCCGGCAACTGCGTGCACTTCG
TGGCCGAGGAGCAGGACTGACACGTGCTACGAGATTTCGATTCCACCGCCGCCTTCTATGAAAGGTTGGG
CTTCGGAATCGTTTTCCGGGACGCCGGCTGGATGATCCTCCAGCGCGGGGATCTCATGCTGGAGTTCTTC
GCCCACCCCAACTTGTTTATTGCAGCTTATAATGGTTACAAATAAAGCAATAGCATCACAAATTTCACAA
ATAAAGCATTTTTTTCACTGCATTCTAGTTGTGGTTTGTCCAAACTCATCAATGTATCTTATCATGTCTG
TATACCGTCGACCTCTAGCTAGAGCTTGGCGTAATCATGGTCATAGCTGTTTCCTGTGTGAAATTGTTAT
CCGCTCACAATTCCACACAACATACGAGCCGGAAGCATAAAGTGTAAAGCCTGGGGTGCCTAATGAGTGA
GCTAACTCACATTAATTGCGTTGCGCTCACTGCCCGCTTTCCAGTCGGGAAACCTGTCGTGCCAGCTGCA
TTAATGAATCGGCCAACGCGCGGGGAGAGGCGGTTTGCGTATTGGGCGCTCTTCCGCTTCCTCGCTCACT
GACTCGCTGCGCTCGGTCGTTCGGCTGCGGCGAGCGGTATCAGCTCACTCAAAGGCGGTAATACGGTTAT
CCACAGAATCAGGGGATAACGCAGGAAAGAACATGTGAGCAAAAGGCCAGCAAAAGGCCAGGAACCGTAA
AAAGGCCGCGTTGCTGGCGTTTTTCCATAGGCTCCGCCCCCCTGACGAGCATCACAAAAATCGACGCTCA
AGTCAGAGGTGGCGAAACCCGACAGGACTATAAAGATACCAGGCGTTTCCCCCTGGAAGCTCCCTCGTGC
GCTCTCCTGTTCCGACCCTGCCGCTTACCGGATACCTGTCCGCCTTTCTCCCTTCGGGAAGCGTGGCGCT
TTCTCATAGCTCACGCTGTAGGTATCTCAGTTCGGTGTAGGTCGTTCGCTCCAAGCTGGGCTGTGTGCAC
GAACCCCCCGTTCAGCCCGACCGCTGCGCCTTATCCGGTAACTATCGTCTTGAGTCCAACCCGGTAAGAC
ACGACTTATCGCCACTGGCAGCAGCCACTGGTAACAGGATTAGCAGAGCGAGGTATGTAGGCGGTGCTAC
AGAGTTCTTGAAGTGGTGGCCTAACTACGGCTACACTAGAAGAACAGTATTTGGTATCTGCGCTCTGCTG
AAGCCAGTTACCTTCGGAAAAAGAGTTGGTAGCTCTTGATCCGGCAAACAAACCACCGCTGGTAGCGGTG
GTTTTTTTGTTTGCAAGCAGCAGATTACGCGCAGAAAAAAAGGATCTCAAGAAGATCCTTTGATCTTTTC
TACGGGGTCTGACGCTCAGTGGAACGAAAACTCACGTTAAGGGATTTTGGTCATGAGATTATCAAAAAGG
ATCTTCACCTAGATCCTTTTAAATTAAAAATGAAGTTTTAAATCAATCTAAAGTATATATGAGTAAACTT
GGTCTGACAGTTACCAATGCTTAATCAGTGAGGCACCTATCTCAGCGATCTGTCTATTTCGTTCATCCAT
AGTTGCCTGACTCCCCGTCGTGTAGATAACTACGATACGGGAGGGCTTACCATCTGGCCCCAGTGCTGCA
ATGATACCGCGAGACCCACGCTCACCGGCTCCAGATTTATCAGCAATAAACCAGCCAGCCGGAAGGGCCG
AGCGCAGAAGTGGTCCTGCAACTTTATCCGCCTCCATCCAGTCTATTAATTGTTGCCGGGAAGCTAGAGT
AAGTAGTTCGCCAGTTAATAGTTTGCGCAACGTTGTTGCCATTGCTACAGGCATCGTGGTGTCACGCTCG
TCGTTTGGTATGGCTTCATTCAGCTCCGGTTCCCAACGATCAAGGCGAGTTACATGATCCCCCATGTTGT
GCAAAAAAGCGGTTAGCTCCTTCGGTCCTCCGATCGTTGTCAGAAGTAAGTTGGCCGCAGTGTTATCACT
CATGGTTATGGCAGCACTGCATAATTCTCTTACTGTCATGCCATCCGTAAGATGCTTTTCTGTGACTGGT
GAGTACTCAACCAAGTCATTCTGAGAATAGTGTATGCGGCGACCGAGTTGCTCTTGCCCGGCGTCAATAC
GGGATAATACCGCGCCACATAGCAGAACTTTAAAAGTGCTCATCATTGGAAAACGTTCTTCGGGGCGAAA
ACTCTCAAGGATCTTACCGCTGTTGAGATCCAGTTCGATGTAACCCACTCGTGCACCCAACTGATCTTCA
GCATCTTTTACTTTCACCAGCGTTTCTGGGTGAGCAAAAACAGGAAGGCAAAATGCCGCAAAAAAGGGAA
TAAGGGCGACACGGAAATGTTGAATACTCATACTCTTCCTTTTTCAATATTATTGAAGCATTTATCAGGG
TTATTGTCTCATGAGCGGATACATATTTGAATGTATTTAGAAAAATAAACAAATAGGGGTTCCGCGCACA
TTTCCCCGAAAAGTGCCACCTGAC
